>Addgene plasmid #199228 | AZ64_pE.DonorCLYBL.TS | addgene full sequence | sequence record 391621 | Addgene NGS Result
TCGCGCGTTTCGGTGATGACGGTGAAAACCTCTGACACATGCAGCTCCCGGAGACGGTCACAGCTTGTCT
GTAAGCGGATGCCGGGAGCAGACAAGCCCGTCAGGGCGCGTCAGCGGGTGTTGGCGGGTGTCGGGGCTGG
CTTAACTATGCGGCATCAGAGCAGATTGTACTGAGAGTGCACCATATGCGGTGTGAAATACCGCACAGAT
GCGTAAGGAGAAAATACCGCATCAGGCGCCATTCGCCATTCAGGCTGCGCAACTGTTGGGAAGGGCGATC
GGTGCGGGCCTCTTCGCTATTACGCCAGCTGGCGAAAGGGGGATGTGCTGCAAGGCGATTAAGTTGGGTA
ACGCCAGGGTTTTCCCAGTCACGACGTTGTAAAACGACGGCCAGTGAATTCGAGCTCGGTACCTCGCGAA
TGCATCTAGATATCGGATCCCGGGCCCGTCGACTGCAGAGGGCGGCCGCCAGCTGTGTGGGGCTCGTGCT
CCTACATACCGTTATCCTGTGGTAGAGTTTTACCGTGGACCAGATTTAAATATTCAGAATGCTTTAATGG
AGTAAGAAGGGCCACTGCTTAGAGTGGGGCTGAAGAGAAAAGAAAGAAGGAGACCCTGCGGAAGCGGCAA
TACCAGGAAGGCAGTTGTATGCACATCATGCAGACCAGGAGTAGCCTAGGGGTAGGGGACATGCCTGGGC
TGGACAGTGGAATTTGTGGGAAATCAGATTTCCCTGAGCAAAAACCAGTGGGCAGCAGCCAAACTGGTGA
GCAAGAACTGGCTGTGGTGGCTGGGCCCGAATTGGGAGCTACACCTGCCCGGGCAGGTGTAGCTGCGAGG
GAGGTCTCTGCCAACAACTCAGCTGTGCCGTGCCTGCTGAACGGCCTCACCTTGGCCTCTGGCTCTGTTG
CAGCTGTGTGGGGCTCGTGCTCCTACATACCACGCGTGTTCGCGTGTTAGCTTCCACGGGGTTGGGGTTG
CGCCTTTTCCAAGGCAGCCCTGGGTTTGCGCAGGGACGCGGCTGCTCTGGGCGTGGTTCCGGGAAACGCA
GCGGCGCCGACCCTGGGTCTCGCACATTCTTCACGTCCGTTCGCAGCGTCACCCGGATCTTCGCCGCTAC
CCTTGTGGGCCCCCCGGCGACGCTTCCTGCTCCGCCCCTAAGTCGGGAAGGTTCCTTGCGGTTCGCGGCG
TGCCGGACGTGACAAACGGAAGCCGCACGTCTCACTAGTACCCTCGCAGACGGACAGCGCCAGGGAGCAA
TGGCAGCGCGCCGACCGCGATGGGCTGTGGCCAATAGCGGCTGCTCAGCAGGGCGCGCCGAGAGCAGCGG
CCGGGAAGGGGCGGTGCGGGAGGCGGGGTGTGGGGCGGTAGTGTGGGCCCTGTTCCTGCCCGCGCGGTGT
TCCGCATTCTGCAAGCCTCCGGAGCGCACGTCGGCAGTCGGCTCCCTCGTTGACCGAATCACCGACCTCT
CTCCCCACCGGTCGCCACCATGGTGAGCAAGGGCGAGGAGCTGTTCACCGGGGTGGTGCCCATCCTGGTC
GAGCTGGACGGCGACGTAAACGGCCACAAGTTCAGCGTGTCCGGCGAGGGCGAGGGCGATGCCACCTACG
GCAAGCTGACCCTGAAGTTCATCTGCACCACCGGCAAGCTGCCCGTGCCCTGGCCCACCCTCGTGACCAC
CCTGACCTACGGCGTGCAGTGCTTCAGCCGCTACCCCGACCACATGAAGCAGCACGACTTCTTCAAGTCC
GCCATGCCCGAAGGCTACGTCCAGGAGCGCACCATCTTCTTCAAGGACGACGGCAACTACAAGACCCGCG
CCGAGGTGAAGTTCGAGGGCGACACCCTGGTGAACCGCATCGAGCTGAAGGGCATCGACTTCAAGGAGGA
CGGCAACATCCTGGGGCACAAGCTGGAGTACAACTACAACAGCCACAACGTCTATATCATGGCCGACAAG
CAGAAGAACGGCATCAAGGTGAACTTCAAGATCCGCCACAACATCGAGGACGGCAGCGTGCAGCTCGCCG
ACCACTACCAGCAGAACACCCCCATCGGCGACGGCCCCGTGCTGCTGCCCGACAACCACTACCTGAGCAC
CCAGTCCGCCCTGAGCAAAGACCCCAACGAGAAGCGCGATCACATGGTCCTGCTGGAGTTCGTGACCGCC
GCCGGGATCACTCTCGGCATGGACGAGCTGTACAAGTAAAGCGGCCGCGTCGAGTCTAGGATCAGCCTCG
ACTGTGCCTTCTAGTTGCCAGCCATCTGTTGTTTGCCCCTCCCCCGTGCCTTCCTTGACCCTGGAAGGTG
CCACTCCCACTGTCCTTTCCTAATAAAATGAGGAAATTGCATCGCATTGTCTGAGTAGGTGTCATTCTAT
TCTGGGGGGTGGGGTGGGGCAGGACAGCAAGGGGGAGGATTGGGAAGACAATAGCAGGCATGCTGGGGAT
GCGGTGGGCTCTATGGAAGCTAACAAGCTAACAAGCTTGTTATCCTGTGGTAGAGTTTTACCGTGGACCA
GAGCCATCTAGAGGACATTGAGTTACCCACATACTTTCTGTGGGAGAGGCCAAGGAGTCAGGGGGGGAGG
CCGGGACCTGAAGATCAACTCTTTACTGCAGAGATCCCTCCCTCCCTCTCTCTGTCCCATGGATCCAGAG
GGAAGTTGAGGACAGTTTCATGCCACATGCTTGACCCGACTCAACTGAGTAACTGTGGCCACTGAGAAGA
CTCTGTCCTTGCAAATAACTCTCCTTAGTGCCCATATTCTGCAGAATGTTTGAGTGGCACGAGTACTTCA
TTCGTCTAGAAATATTTCATGGTAGTCAGTTGCTAATAACAGGATATCTGCAGGTAGTGTGTTCTCAGGA
GGCACACCTGAAGCCTCAGTTTAAACCAGCTGTGTGGGGCTCGTGCTCCTACATACCGTTATCCTGTGGT
AGAGTTTTACCGTGGACCAGCGCCGGCGCCTGCATGCAAGCTTGGCGTAATCATGGTCATAGCTGTTTCC
TGTGTGAAATTGTTATCCGCTCACAATTCCACACAACATACGAGCCGGAAGCATAAAGTGTAAAGCCTGG
GGTGCCTAATGAGTGAGCTAACTCACATTAATTGCGTTGCGCTCACTGCCCGCTTTCCAGTCGGGAAACC
TGTCGTGCCAGCTGCATTAATGAATCGGCCAACGCGCGGGGAGAGGCGGTTTGCGTATTGGGCGCTCTTC
CGCTTCCTCGCTCACTGACTCGCTGCGCTCGGTCGTTCGGCTGCGGCGAGCGGTATCAGCTCACTCAAAG
GCGGTAATACGGTTATCCACAGAATCAGGGGATAACGCAGGAAAGAACATGTGAGCAAAAGGCCAGCAAA
AGGCCAGGAACCGTAAAAAGGCCGCGTTGCTGGCGTTTTTCCATAGGCTCCGCCCCCCTGACGAGCATCA
CAAAAATCGACGCTCAAGTCAGAGGTGGCGAAACCCGACAGGACTATAAAGATACCAGGCGTTTCCCCCT
GGAAGCTCCCTCGTGCGCTCTCCTGTTCCGACCCTGCCGCTTACCGGATACCTGTCCGCCTTTCTCCCTT
CGGGAAGCGTGGCGCTTTCTCATAGCTCACGCTGTAGGTATCTCAGTTCGGTGTAGGTCGTTCGCTCCAA
GCTGGGCTGTGTGCACGAACCCCCCGTTCAGCCCGACCGCTGCGCCTTATCCGGTAACTATCGTCTTGAG
TCCAACCCGGTAAGACACGACTTATCGCCACTGGCAGCAGCCACTGGTAACAGGATTAGCAGAGCGAGGT
ATGTAGGCGGTGCTACAGAGTTCTTGAAGTGGTGGCCTAACTACGGCTACACTAGAAGAACAGTATTTGG
TATCTGCGCTCTGCTGAAGCCAGTTACCTTCGGAAAAAGAGTTGGTAGCTCTTGATCCGGCAAACAAACC
ACCGCTGGTAGCGGTGGTTTTTTTGTTTGCAAGCAGCAGATTACGCGCAGAAAAAAAGGATCTCAAGAAG
ATCCTTTGATCTTTTCTACGGGGTCTGACGCTCAGTGGAACGAAAACTCACGTTAAGGGATTTTGGTCAT
GAGATTATCAAAAAGGATCTTCACCTAGATCCTTTTAAATTAAAAATGAAGTTTTAAATCAATCTAAAGT
ATATATGAGTAAACTTGGTCTGACAGTTACCAATGCTTAATCAGTGAGGCACCTATCTCAGCGATCTGTC
TATTTCGTTCATCCATAGTTGCCTGACTCCCCGTCGTGTAGATAACTACGATACGGGAGGGCTTACCATC
TGGCCCCAGTGCTGCAATGATACCGCGAGACCCACGCTCACCGGCTCCAGATTTATCAGCAATAAACCAG
CCAGCCGGAAGGGCCGAGCGCAGAAGTGGTCCTGCAACTTTATCCGCCTCCATCCAGTCTATTAATTGTT
GCCGGGAAGCTAGAGTAAGTAGTTCGCCAGTTAATAGTTTGCGCAACGTTGTTGCCATTGCTACAGGCAT
CGTGGTGTCACGCTCGTCGTTTGGTATGGCTTCATTCAGCTCCGGTTCCCAACGATCAAGGCGAGTTACA
TGATCCCCCATGTTGTGCAAAAAAGCGGTTAGCTCCTTCGGTCCTCCGATCGTTGTCAGAAGTAAGTTGG
CCGCAGTGTTATCACTCATGGTTATGGCAGCACTGCATAATTCTCTTACTGTCATGCCATCCGTAAGATG
CTTTTCTGTGACTGGTGAGTACTCAACCAAGTCATTCTGAGAATAGTGTATGCGGCGACCGAGTTGCTCT
TGCCCGGCGTCAATACGGGATAATACCGCGCCACATAGCAGAACTTTAAAAGTGCTCATCATTGGAAAAC
GTTCTTCGGGGCGAAAACTCTCAAGGATCTTACCGCTGTTGAGATCCAGTTCGATGTAACCCACTCGTGC
ACCCAACTGATCTTCAGCATCTTTTACTTTCACCAGCGTTTCTGGGTGAGCAAAAACAGGAAGGCAAAAT
GCCGCAAAAAAGGGAATAAGGGCGACACGGAAATGTTGAATACTCATACTCTTCCTTTTTCAATATTATT
GAAGCATTTATCAGGGTTATTGTCTCATGAGCGGATACATATTTGAATGTATTTAGAAAAATAAACAAAT
AGGGGTTCCGCGCACATTTCCCCGAAAAGTGCCACCTGACGTCTAAGAAACCATTATTATCATGACATTA
ACCTATAAAAATAGGCGTATCACGAGGCCCTTTCGTC
Features (pLannotate 1.2.2; 13 found; start..end, strand, type, name):
    137..236     +  misc_feature   bom (fragment): basis of mobility region from pBR322
    242..399     -  CDS            lacZα (fragment): LacZα fragment of β-galactosidase; lacZ fragment
    968..1451    +  promoter       hPGK promoter: human phosphoglycerate kinase 1 promoter
   1490..2209    +  CDS            EGFP: the original enhanced GFP (Yang et al., 1996) mammalian codon-optimized
   2242..2466    +  polyA_signal   bGH poly(A) signal: bovine growth hormone polyadenylation signal
   3020..3036    -  protein_bind   lac operator: The lac repressor binds to the lac operator to inhibit transcription in E. coli. This inhibition can be relieved by adding lactose or isopropyl-β-D-thiogalactopyranoside (IPTG). lac repressor encoded by lacI
   3044..3074    -  promoter       lac promoter: promoter for the E. coli lac operon
   3089..3110    -  protein_bind   CAP binding site: CAP binding activates transcription in the presence of cAMP. E. coli catabolite activator protein
   3123..3215    -  CDS            lacI (fragment): lac repressor; lacI; The lac repressor binds to the lac operator to inhibit transcription in E. coli. This inhibition can be relieved by adding lactose or isopropyl-β-D-thiogalactopyranoside (IPTG).
   3398..3986    -  rep_origin     ori: high-copy-number ColE1/pMB1/pBR322/pUC origin of replication
   4157..5017    -  CDS            AmpR: β-lactamase; bla; confers resistance to ampicillin, carbenicillin, and related antibiotics
   5018..5122    -  promoter       AmpR promoter: bla
   5217..35      +  CDS            rop (fragment) (across the origin): Rop protein, which maintains plasmids at low copy number; rop
