[The description below was written by a language model from this plasmid's Addgene catalogue record and pLannotate feature annotations shown in this document.]
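Description:
AZ64_pE.DonorCLYBL.TS is a 5.2 kb gene-targeting donor plasmid for inserting a reporter transgene at the human CLYBL safe harbor locus. It is built on a pBR322-derived backbone and is maintained in E. coli at high copy through a ColE1/pMB1-type origin, with ampicillin selection provided by the β-lactamase gene and its native promoter. The annotation also picks up backbone remnants with no role in the payload: fragments of bom, rop, lacI and lacZα, plus the lac promoter, operator and CAP site flanking the cloning region.

The payload is an EGFP expression unit of about 1.5 kb in which the human PGK1 promoter drives mammalian codon-optimized EGFP, terminated by the bovine growth hormone polyadenylation signal. Unannotated stretches of several hundred base pairs lie on either side of this cassette. Given the stated purpose, these presumably hold the CLYBL homology sequences and the CLYBL guide RNA target sites ("TS"), but the feature table does not mark them, and their lengths and exact arrangement are not recorded.

The target sites allow the donor to be cut or nicked by the same Cas9 and guide RNA that act on the chromosomal locus. When delivered with a CLYBL-specific S. pyogenes or S. aureus guide RNA plasmid and the matching Cas9 nuclease, double-strand breaks at both genome and donor support homology-mediated end joining (HMEJ) knock-in. The depositor recommends a high-specificity nuclease such as eSpCas9(1.1) with the S. pyogenes guide to limit off-target donor insertion. Pairing the donor with a Cas9 nickase instead produces simultaneous nicks in target and donor, the in trans paired nicking (ITPN) approach, which the record describes as seamless gene targeting. EGFP expression then serves as the readout for knock-in.
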