Addgene plasmid #199228: AZ64_pE.DonorCLYBL.TS
Purpose: Donor plasmid with CLYBL target sites for ITPN or HMEJ knock-in at the human CLYBL safe harbor locus
Depositing lab: Manuel Goncalves. Depositing organization: Leiden University Medical Center. Publication: Precise homology-directed installation of large genomic edits in human cells with cleaving and nicking high-specificity Cas9 variants. Wang Q, Liu J, Janssen JM, Goncalves MAFV. Nucleic Acids Res. 2023 Mar 17:gkad165. doi: 10.1093/nar/gkad165. PubMed 36928106.
Backbone
  Vector backbone: pBR322
  Backbone size w/o insert (bp): 2850
  Total vector size (bp): 5217
  Vector type: Mammalian Expression ; Gene targeting donor plasmid
Growth in bacteria
  Bacterial resistance: Ampicillin, 100 μg/mL
  Growth temperature: 37°C
  Growth strain: DH5alpha
  Copy number: High Copy
Gene/Insert
  Gene/Insert name: Expression unit for EGFP reporter
  Species: Synthetic
  Insert size (bp): 1499
  Promoter: Human PGK1 gene promoter
  Cloning method: Unknown
  Sequencing primers: 5′ M13 rev; 3′ M13 fwd
Terms and licenses: Academic/Nonprofit Terms; Industry Terms: Not Available to Industry
Depositor comments: This target site-containing donor plasmid can be used to insert a transgene(s) at the human CLYBL safe harbor locus when delivered together with Sp-gRNA expression plasmid AY27_pU6.gRNA.CLYBL (Addgene plasmid #199238) or Sa-gRNA expression plasmid AM77_pU6.Sa-gRNA.CLYBL (Addgene plasmid #199237). Combining this donor with a S. pyogenes Cas9 or a S. aureus Cas9 nuclease allows for HMEJ-mediated gene targeting. Note: to reduce the chances for off-targeting donor DNA insertions when applying the Sp-gRNA for HMEJ-based genome editing it is preferable using AW01_pU.CAG.eSpCas9(1.1).rBGpA (Addgene plasmid #199255) or a similar construct, i.e., expressing a high specificity nuclease. Combining this donor with a S. pyogenes Cas9 nickase (e.g., Addgene plasmids #199256, #199253, #199254 or #199252) or a S. aureus Cas9 nickase (Addgene plasmid #199251) leads to seamless ITPN-mediated gene targeting.
How to cite: AZ64_pE.DonorCLYBL.TS was a gift from Manuel Goncalves (Addgene plasmid # 199228 ; http://n2t.net/addgene:199228 ; RRID:Addgene_199228)
